Addgene plasmid #211893: pRRL-VinculinTS-S1033D
Purpose: Vinculin tension sensor (VinTS) with vinculin S1033 phosphomimetic point mutation (S1033D), in lentiviral expression vector.
Depositing lab: Brenton Hoffman. Depositing organization: Duke University. Publication: Coupling during collective cell migration is controlled by a vinculin mechanochemical switch. Shoyer TC, Gates EM, Cabe JI, Urs AN, Conway DE, Hoffman BD. Proc Natl Acad Sci U S A. 2023 Dec 12;120(50):e2316456120. doi: 10.1073/pnas.2316456120. Epub 2023 Dec 6. PubMed 38055737.
Backbone
  Vector backbone: pRRL
  Backbone size w/o insert (bp): 6106
  Total vector size (bp): 11630
  Vector type: Lentiviral
Growth in bacteria
  Bacterial resistance: Ampicillin, 100 μg/mL
  Growth temperature: 30°C
  Growth strain: NEB Stable
  Copy number: Unknown
Gene/Insert
  Gene/Insert name: VinculinTS-S1033D (alt name: VinTS-S1033D)
  Species: G. gallus (chicken), Synthetic
  Insert size (bp): 5524
  Mutation: mutated vinculin serine 1033 to aspartic acid (S1033D), creates phosphomimetic mutant
  Entrez Gene: VCL (a.k.a. VINC1)
  Promoter: CMV
  Cloning method: Restriction Enzyme; 5′ cloning site EcoRV (destroyed during cloning); 3′ cloning site XbaI (not destroyed)
  Sequencing primers: 5′ GGTACAGTGCAGGGGAAAG; 3′ GTTAAGAATACCAGTCAATCTTTCAC
Resource information
  A portion of this plasmid was derived from a plasmid made by: Martin Schwartz (Addgene #26019)
Terms and licenses: Academic/Nonprofit Terms; Industry Terms: Not Available to Industry
How to cite: pRRL-VinculinTS-S1033D was a gift from Brenton Hoffman (Addgene plasmid # 211893 ; http://n2t.net/addgene:211893 ; RRID:Addgene_211893)
