[The description below was written by a language model from this plasmid's Addgene catalogue record and pLannotate feature annotations shown in this document.]
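Description:
pRRL-VinculinTS-S1033D is a third-generation, self-inactivating HIV-1 lentiviral transfer plasmid of about 11.6 kb, built on the pRRL backbone. It is maintained in E. coli through a high-copy ColE1/pUC origin and ampicillin resistance (AmpR), and the backbone also carries an f1 origin and an SV40 origin. The viral genome is transcribed in packaging cells from an RSV promoter fused to a truncated 5' LTR. It includes the Ψ packaging signal with a gag fragment, the Rev response element for Rev-dependent nuclear export, the cPPT/CTS element that aids nuclear import, and a ΔU3 3' LTR that inactivates LTR-driven transcription after integration. An SV40 polyadenylation signal follows the 3' LTR.

The payload is a roughly 5.5 kb internal cassette in which the CMV enhancer/promoter drives the vinculin tension sensor (VinTS), followed by a WPRE to enhance transcript expression. The catalogue lists the vinculin as chicken (G. gallus); the automated annotation labels the two vinculin segments by homology to sponge and frog proteins instead. In the feature table, the large N-terminal portion of vinculin is followed by mTFP1 and mVenus, separated by a short unannotated gap, and then by the C-terminal vinculin segment. This places a cyan/yellow FRET pair inside the protein, the arrangement expected for a sensor in which mechanical load across vinculin alters energy transfer between the two fluorophores. This version carries an S1033D substitution, which replaces serine 1033 with aspartic acid to mimic constitutive phosphorylation at that site. Part of the construct derives from an earlier deposited plasmid. The construct is suited to stable lentiviral expression of the sensor in mammalian cells, to test how the phosphorylation state of S1033 affects vinculin loading. The associated publication concerns mechanical coupling during collective cell migration.
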