Features (pLannotate 1.2.2; 31 found; start..end, strand, type, name):
      2..421     +  CDS            env (fragment): ENV_HV1H2 - Experimental evidence at protein level: Swiss-Prot protein existence level 1. [Transmembrane protein gp41]: Acts as a class I viral fusion protein. Under the current model, the protein has at least 3 conformational states: pre-fusion native state, pre-hairpin intermediate state, and post-fusion hairpin state. During fusion of viral and target intracellular membranes, the coiled coil regions (heptad repeats) assume a trimer-of-hairpins structure, positioning the fusion peptide in close proximity to the C-terminal region of the ectodomain. The formation of this structure appears to d
    439..555     +  misc_feature   cPPT/CTS: central polypurine tract and central termination sequence of HIV-1
    615..994     +  enhancer       CMV enhancer: human cytomegalovirus immediate early enhancer
    995..1198    +  promoter       CMV promoter: human cytomegalovirus (CMV) immediate early promoter
   1194..1227    +  LTR            5' LTR (truncated) (fragment): truncated 5' long terminal repeat (LTR) from HIV-1
   1243..1261    +  promoter       T7 promoter: promoter for bacteriophage T7 RNA polymerase
   1300..3906    +  CDS            VIN1: VINC_OSCPE - Experimental evidence at protein level: Swiss-Prot protein existence level 1. Actin filament (F-actin)-binding protein which may play a role in cell-cell adhesion. From Oscarella pearsei (Sponge).
   3955..4662    +  CDS            mTFP1: mTFP1 is a basic (constitutively fluorescent) cyan fluorescent protein published in 2006, derived from Clavularia sp.. It has low acid sensitivity.
   4783..5499    +  CDS            mVenus: mVenus is a basic (constitutively fluorescent) yellow fluorescent protein published in 2006, derived from Aequorea victoria. It is reported to be a rapidly-maturing monomer with moderate acid sensitivity.
   5515..6057    +  CDS            vcl (fragment): VINC_XENLA - Experimental evidence at transcript level: Swiss-Prot protein existence level 2. Involved in cell adhesion. May be involved in the attachment of the actin-based microfilaments to the plasma membrane. From Xenopus laevis (African clawed frog).
   6112..6700    +  misc_feature   WPRE: woodchuck hepatitis virus posttranscriptional regulatory element
   6721..6789    +  CDS            nef (fragment): NEF_HV1Z2 - Experimental evidence at protein level: Swiss-Prot protein existence level 1. Extracellular Nef protein targets CD4(+) T-lymphocytes for apoptosis by interacting with CXCR4 surface receptors. From Human immunodeficiency virus type 1 group M subtype D (isolate Z2/CDC-Z34) (HIV-1).
   6791..7024    +  LTR            3' LTR (ΔU3): self-inactivating 3' long terminal repeat (LTR) from HIV-1
   7096..7217    +  polyA_signal   SV40 poly(A) signal: SV40 polyadenylation signal
   7257..7392    +  rep_origin     SV40 ori: SV40 origin of replication
   7413..7431    -  promoter       T7 promoter: promoter for bacteriophage T7 RNA polymerase
   7439..7594    +  CDS            lacZα (fragment): LacZα fragment of β-galactosidase; lacZ fragment
   7599..8027    +  rep_origin     f1 ori (sequence partly withheld): f1 bacteriophage origin of replication; arrow indicates direction of (+) strand synthesis
   8080..8184    +  promoter       AmpR promoter: bla
   8185..9045    +  CDS            AmpR: β-lactamase; bla; confers resistance to ampicillin, carbenicillin, and related antibiotics
   9216..9804    +  rep_origin     ori: high-copy-number ColE1/pMB1/pBR322/pUC origin of replication
   9987..10079   +  CDS            lacI (fragment): lac repressor; lacI; The lac repressor binds to the lac operator to inhibit transcription in E. coli. This inhibition can be relieved by adding lactose or isopropyl-β-D-thiogalactopyranoside (IPTG).
  10092..10113   +  protein_bind   CAP binding site: CAP binding activates transcription in the presence of cAMP. E. coli catabolite activator protein
  10128..10158   +  promoter       lac promoter: promoter for the E. coli lac operon
  10162..10184   +  protein_bind   lac operator (fragment): The lac repressor binds to the lac operator to inhibit transcription in E. coli. This inhibition can be relieved by adding lactose or isopropyl-β-D-thiogalactopyranoside (IPTG). lac repressor encoded by lacI
  10227..10245   +  promoter       T3 promoter: promoter for bacteriophage T3 RNA polymerase
  10273..10499   +  promoter       RSV promoter: Rous sarcoma virus enhancer/promoter
  10500..10680   +  LTR            5' LTR (truncated): truncated 5' long terminal repeat (LTR) from HIV-1
  10727..10852   +  misc_feature   HIV-1 Ψ: packaging signal of human immunodeficiency virus type 1
  10836..11199   +  CDS            HIV-1 gag (fragment): gag protein from human immunodeficiency virus 1; gag
  11345..11578   +  misc_feature   RRE: The Rev response element (RRE) of HIV-1 allows for Rev-dependent mRNA export from the nucleus to the cytoplasm.
>Addgene plasmid #211893 | pRRL-VinculinTS-S1033D | addgene full sequence | sequence record 419257 | Addgene NGS Result
TAGTTGGAGTAATAAATCTCTGGAACAGATTTGGAATCACACGACCTGGATGGAGTGGGACAGAGAAATT
AACAATTACACAAGCTTAATACACTCCTTAATTGAAGAATCGCAAAACCAGCAAGAAAAGAATGAACAAG
AATTATTGGAATTAGATAAATGGGCAAGTTTGTGGAATTGGTTTAACATAACAAATTGGCTGTGGTATAT
AAAATTATTCATAATGATAGTAGGAGGCTTGGTAGGTTTAAGAATAGTTTTTGCTGTACTTTCTATAGTG
AATAGAGTTAGGCAGGGATATTCACCATTATCGTTTCAGACCCACCTCCCAACCCCGAGGGGACCCGACA
GGCCCGAAGGAATAGAAGAAGAAGGTGGAGAGAGAGACAGAGACAGATCCATTCGATTAGTGAACGGATC
TCGACGGTATCGGTTAACTTTTAAAAGAAAAGGGGGGATTGGGGGGTACAGTGCAGGGGAAAGAATAGTA
GACATAATAGCAACAGACATACAAACTAAAGAATTACAAAAACAAATTACAAAATTCAAAATTTTATCGA
TGGATCCCCCGGGCTCGAGTTCGAAGATCGATGTACGGGCCAGATATACGCGTTGACATTGATTATTGAC
TAGTTATTAATAGTAATCAATTACGGGGTCATTAGTTCATAGCCCATATATGGAGTTCCGCGTTACATAA
CTTACGGTAAATGGCCCGCCTGGCTGACCGCCCAACGACCCCCGCCCATTGACGTCAATAATGACGTATG
TTCCCATAGTAACGCCAATAGGGACTTTCCATTGACGTCAATGGGTGGAGTATTTACGGTAAACTGCCCA
CTTGGCAGTACATCAAGTGTATCATATGCCAAGTACGCCCCCTATTGACGTCAATGACGGTAAATGGCCC
GCCTGGCATTATGCCCAGTACATGACCTTATGGGACTTTCCTACTTGGCAGTACATCTACGTATTAGTCA
TCGCTATTACCATGGTGATGCGGTTTTGGCAGTACATCAATGGGCGTGGATAGCGGTTTGACTCACGGGG
ATTTCCAAGTCTCCACCCCATTGACGTCAATGGGAGTTTGTTTTGGCACCAAAATCAACGGGACTTTCCA
AAATGTCGTAACAACTCCGCCCCATTGACGCAAATGGGCGGTAGGCGTGTACGGTGGGAGGTCTATATAA
GCAGAGCTCTCTGGCTAACTAGAGAACCCACTGCTTACTGGCTTATCGAAATTAATACGACTCACTATAG
GGAGACCCAAGCTGGCTAGCGTTTAAACTTAAGCTTGCCATGCCCGTCTTCCACACGCGCACCATCGAGA
GCATCTTGGAGCCCGTGGCTCAGCAGATCTCCCACCTGGTCATCATGCACGAGGAGGGGGAGGTAGACGG
CAAGGCCATCCCGGACCTCACCGCCCCCGTGTCGGCCGTGCAGGCCGCTGTCAGCAACCTGGTGCGGGTT
GGAAAAGAAACTGTGCAGACAACAGAAGACCAGATCTTGAAAAGGGATATGCCACCAGCATTCATCAAAG
TAGAGAATGCCTGCACCAAGCTCGTTCGAGCAGCCCAGATGCTGCAAGCAGATCCTTATTCAGTACCAGC
TCGTGACTACCTAATTGATGGATCAAGAGGCATCCTTTCTGGAACATCAGACTTACTTCTGACATTTGAT
GAAGCGGAGGTCCGTAAAATCATCCGTGTCTGCAAAGGAATATTGGAATATCTGACTGTGGCAGAAGTAG
TAGAGACTATGGAGGATTTGGTGACATATACAAAGAATCTAGGGCCAGGAATGACAAAGATGGCGAAAAT
GATCGATGAGAGACAACAGGAATTAACTCATCAGGAACATAGGGTTATGCTGGTGAACTCCATGAATACT
GTGAAGGAGCTATTGCCTGTACTTATTTCAGCTATGAAGATCTTTGTAACCACAAAAAACACTAAAAGCC
AGGGAATAGAAGAGGCCTTGAAAAATCGCAATTTCACAGTAGAGAAAATGAGTGCTGAGATAAATGAAAT
AATCCGTGTATTACAACTCACTTCCTGGGATGAAGATGCCTGGGCCAGCAAGGACACTGAAGCCATGAAA
AGAGCTTTAGCCCTAATAGATTCAAAGATGAACCAGGCAAAAGGCTGGCTGAGAGATCCAAACGCACCTC
CAGGGGATGCTGGTGAGCAAGCAATAAGGCAGATCCTTGATGAAGCTGGAAAAGCAGGAGAATTGTGTGC
AGGCAAAGAACGCAGGGAGATTCTGGGAACATGCAAAACTTTGGGCCAAATGACTGATCAACTTGCTGAT
CTCCGAGCTAGAGGACAGGGTGCTACACCGATGGCAATGCAGAAGGCACAGCAGGTGTCACAAGGCCTGG
ATTTGCTCACTGCAAAAGTGGAGAATGCAGCCCGGAAATTGGAGGCCATGACAAACTCTAAGCAGGCTAT
TGCAAAGAAGATTGATGCTGCTCAGAACTGGCTTGCGGATCCCAACGGCGGAAGTGAAGGAGAAGAACAC
ATTCGAGGAATTATGTCTGAAGCAAGGAAAGTTGCAGAATTGTGTGAGGAGCCTAAAGAAAGAGATGATA
TCCTTCGCTCCTTGGGGGAAATCTCTGCTCTGACAGCTAAGCTGTCAGATCTGCGACGACATGGGAAAGG
CGACTCTCCTGAGGCCCGTGCATTGGCCAAGCAAATAGCTACATCACTTCAGAACTTACAGTCCAAAACA
AACAGAGCTGTAGCAAATACTAGGCCAGTTAAAGCTGCTGTCCATTTGGAGGGCAAGATTGAGCAAGCCC
AGAGGTGGATAGATAATCCTACAGTTGATGATCGGGGAGTAGGCCAGGCAGCAATTCGGGGTTTGGTTGC
AGAAGGTCGTCGTCTAGCCAATGTCATGATGGGACCTTATCGTCAGGACCTGCTTGCCAAATGTGACCGT
GTAGACCAGCTGGCTGCTCAGCTTGCTGACCTTGCAGCAAGAGGGGAAGGAGAGTCTCCTCAGGCTAGGG
CAATTGCTGCTCAGCTTCAGGACTCCCTGAAGGATCTCAAAGCACGGATGCAAGAAGCAATGACCCAGGA
GGTGTCTGATGTTTTCAGTGACACTACAACCCCTATTAAGTTGTTAGCAGTAGCAGCCACTGCTCCTTCT
GATACTCCCAATAGAGAAGAGGTGTTTGAAGAAAGAGCAGCAAATTTTGAAAACCATGCTGCTAGACTGG
GAGCAACAGCAGAAAAAGCAGCTGCAGTTGGAACTGCTAATAAAACTACTGTGGAAGGCATTCAGGCAAC
AGTCAAATCTGCAAGGGAGCTTACACCACAGGTAGTATCGGCTGCTCGAATCCTCCTGAGAAATCCTGGA
AATCAAGCTGCTTATGAGCATTTTGAGACAATGAAAAACCAATGGATTGATAATGTAGAAAAGATGACAG
GGCTGGTGGATGAGGCCATCGATACCAAGTCTCTGTTGGATGCATCAGAAGAGGCTATTAAGAAGGATCT
TGATAAATGTAAAGTTGCAATGGCCAATATGCAACCTCAGATGCTGGTAGCTGGAGCCACCAGCATTGCT
AGACGAGCGAACCGCATCCTGCTTGTGGCAAAACGGGAGGTTGAAAATTCAGAAGACCCTAAATTCAGGG
AGGCTGTTAAAGCAGCTTCTGATGAGCTGAGCAAAACCATATCACCGATGGTAATGGATGCTAAAGCTGT
AGCAGGAAATATCTCTGATCCTGGTTTGCAGAAGAGTTTCTTGGATTCTGGATACAGGATTCTGGGAGCT
GTGGCCAAAGTCAGAGAAGCCTTTCAGCCTCAGGAGCCAGACTTTCCCCCTCCTCCTCCTGACCTAGAGC
ATCTCCATCTGACTGATGAGCTTGCTCCTCCAAAACCACCACTTCCAGAAGGTGAGGTTCCCCCACCCAG
ACCACCACCCCCTGAAGAAAAAGATGAGGTCGAGATGGTGAGCAAGGGCGAGGAGACCACAATGGGCGTA
ATCAAGCCCGACATGAAGATCAAGCTGAAGATGGAGGGCAACGTGAATGGCCACGCCTTCGTGATCGAGG
GCGAGGGCGAGGGCAAGCCCTACGACGGCACCAACACCATCAACCTGGAGGTGAAGGAGGGAGCCCCCCT
GCCCTTCTCCTACGACATTCTGACCACCGCGTTCGCCTACGGCAACAGGGCCTTCACCAAGTACCCCGAC
GACATCCCCAACTACTTCAAGCAGTCCTTCCCCGAGGGCTACTCTTGGGAGCGCACCATGACCTTCGAGG
ACAAGGGCATCGTGAAGGTGAAGTCCGACATCTCCATGGAGGAGGACTCCTTCATCTACGAGATACACCT
CAAGGGCGAGAACTTCCCCCCCAACGGCCCCGTGATGCAGAAGAAGACCACCGGCTGGGACGCCTCCACC
GAGAGGATGTACGTGCGCGACGGCGTGCTGAAGGGCGACGTCAAGCACAAGCTGCTGCTGGAGGGCGGCG
GCCACCACCGCGTTGACTTCAAGACCATCTACAGGGCCAAGAAGGCGGTGAAGCTGCCCGACTATCACTT
TGTGGACCACCGCATCGAGATCCTGAACCACGACAAGGACTACAACAAGGTGACCGTTTACGAGAGCGCC
GTGGCCCGCAACTCCACCGACGGCATGGACGAGCTGTACAAGGGGCCAGGTGGTGCAGGGCCAGGTGGTG
CAGGGCCAGGTGGTGCAGGGCCAGGTGGTGCAGGGCCCGGTGGTGCAGGTCCAGGTGGTGCAGGTCCAGG
TGGTGCAGGTCCAGGTGGTGCTATGGTGAGCAAGGGCGAGGAGCTGTTCACCGGGGTGGTGCCCATCCTG
GTCGAGCTGGACGGCGACGTAAACGGCCACAAGTTCAGCGTGTCCGGCGAGGGCGAGGGCGATGCCACCT
ACGGCAAGCTGACCCTGAAGCTGATCTGCACCACCGGCAAGCTGCCCGTGCCCTGGCCCACCCTCGTGAC
CACCCTGGGCTACGGCCTGCAGTGCTTCGCCCGCTACCCCGACCACATGAAGCAGCACGACTTCTTCAAG
TCCGCCATGCCCGAAGGCTACGTCCAGGAGCGCACCATCTTCTTCAAGGACGACGGCAACTACAAGACCC
GCGCCGAGGTGAAGTTCGAGGGCGACACCCTGGTGAACCGCATCGAGCTGAAGGGCATCGACTTCAAGGA
GGACGGCAACATCCTGGGGCACAAGCTGGAGTACAACTACAACAGCCACAACGTCTATATCACCGCCGAC
AAGCAGAAGAACGGCATCAAGGCCAACTTCAAGATCCGCCACAACATCGAGGACGGCGGCGTGCAGCTCG
CCGACCACTACCAGCAGAACACCCCCATCGGCGACGGCCCCGTGCTGCTGCCCGACAACCACTACCTGAG
CTACCAGTCCAAACTGAGCAAAGACCCCAACGAGAAGCGCGATCACATGGTCCTGCTGGAGTTCGTGACC
GCCGCCGGGATCACTCTCGGCATGGACGAGCTGTACAAGGCGGCCGCGGAGTTCCCAGAGCAGAAAGCAG
GAGAAGCTATTAATCAGCCCATGATGATGGCTGCTAGGCAGTTGCATGACGAGGCTCGGAAATGGTCTAG
CAAGGGTAACGACATCATTGCTGCTGCTAAACGAATGGCGCTGCTCATGGCTGAGATGTCACGCCTGGTG
CGAGGAGGCAGCGGAAACAAGCGTGCCCTCATCCAGTGTGCAAAAGATATTGCTAAGGCATCGGATGAAG
TCACTCGATTGGCCAAAGAGGTGGCCAAGCAATGTACTGATAAACGCATTAGAACAAACCTCTTACAGGT
CTGTGAGCGAATCCCAACCATCAGCACGCAGCTCAAAATTCTTTCCACAGTGAAAGCTACCATGCTGGGC
AGGACTAACATCAGCGATGAAGAATCAGAACAGGCAACTGAGATGTTGGTTCATAACGCCCAGAACCTCA
TGCAGGATGTGAAGGAAACTGTGAGAGAAGCTGAAGCAGCATCCATTAAGATAAGAACAGATGCCGGATT
CACTCTGCGCTGGGTCAGAAAGACCCCATGGTATCAGTAAGAATTCTGCAGATATCCAGCACAGTGGCGG
CCGCTCGAGTCTAGAGTCGACAATCAACCTCTGGATTACAAAATTTGTGAAAGATTGACTGGTATTCTTA
ACTATGTTGCTCCTTTTACGCTATGTGGATACGCTGCTTTAATGCCTTTGTATCATGCTATTGCTTCCCG
TATGGCTTTCATTTTCTCCTCCTTGTATAAATCCTGGTTGCTGTCTCTTTATGAGGAGTTGTGGCCCGTT
GTCAGGCAACGTGGCGTGGTGTGCACTGTGTTTGCTGACGCAACCCCCACTGGTTGGGGCATTGCCACCA
CCTGTCAGCTCCTTTCCGGGACTTTCGCTTTCCCCCTCCCTATTGCCACGGCGGAACTCATCGCCGCCTG
CCTTGCCCGCTGCTGGACAGGGGCTCGGCTGTTGGGCACTGACAATTCCGTGGTGTTGTCGGGGAAGCTG
ACGTCCTTTCCATGGCTGCTCGCCTGTGTTGCCACCTGGATTCTGCGCGGGACGTCCTTCTGCTACGTCC
CTTCGGCCCTCAATCCAGCGGACCTTCCTTCCCGCGGCCTGCTGCCGGCTCTGCGGCCTCTTCCGCGTCT
TCGCCTTCGCCCTCAGACGAGTCGGATCTCCCTTTGGGCCGCCTCCCCGCCTGGAATTAATTCGAGCTCG
GTACCTTTAAGACCAATGACTTACAAGGCAGCTGTAGATCTTAGCCACTTTTTAAAAGAAAAGGGGGGAC
TGGAAGGGCTAATTCACTCCCAACGAAGACAAGATCTGCTTTTTGCTTGTACTGGGTCTCTCTGGTTAGA
CCAGATCTGAGCCTGGGAGCTCTCTGGCTAACTAGGGAACCCACTGCTTAAGCCTCAATAAAGCTTGCCT
TGAGTGCTTCAAGTAGTGTGTGCCCGTCTGTTGTGTGACTCTGGTAACTAGAGATCCCTCAGACCCTTTT
AGTCAGTGTGGAAAATCTCTAGCAGTAGTAGTTCATGTCATCTTATTATTCAGTATTTATAACTTGCAAA
GAAATGAATATCAGAGAGTGAGAGGAACTTGTTTATTGCAGCTTATAATGGTTACAAATAAAGCAATAGC
ATCACAAATTTCACAAATAAAGCATTTTTTTCACTGCATTCTAGTTGTGGTTTGTCCAAACTCATCAATG
TATCTTATCATGTCTGGCTCTAGCTATCCCGCCCCTAACTCCGCCCATCCCGCCCCTAACTCCGCCCAGT
TCCGCCCATTCTCCGCCCCATGGCTGACTAATTTTTTTTATTTATGCAGAGGCCGAGGCCGCCTCGGCCT
CTGAGCTATTCCAGAAGTAGTGAGGAGGCTTTTTTGGAGGCCTAGGGACGTACCCAATTCGCCCTATAGT
GAGTCGTATTACGCGCGCTCACTGGCCGTCGTTTTACAACGTCGTGACTGGGAAAACCCTGGCGTTACCC
AACTTAATCGCCTTGCAGCACATCCCCCTTTCGCCAGCTGGCGTAATAGCGAAGAGGCCCGCACCGATCG
CCCTTCCCAACAGTTGCGCAGCCTGAATGGCGAATGGG
[124 nt withheld, positions 7599-7722]
C
[91 nt withheld, positions 7724-7814]
A
[49 nt withheld, positions 7816-7864]
CCTTTGACGTTGGAGTCCACGTTCTTT
[37 nt withheld, positions 7892-7928]
ACCCTATCTCGGTCTATTCTTTTGATTTATAAGGGATTTTGCCGATTTCGGCCTATTGGTTAAAAAATGA
GCTGATTTAACAAAAATTTAACGCGAATTTTAACAAAATATTAACGCTTACAATTTAGGTGGCACTTTTC
GGGGAAATGTGCGCGGAACCCCTATTTGTTTATTTTTCTAAATACATTCAAATATGTATCCGCTCATGAG
ACAATAACCCTGATAAATGCTTCAATAATATTGAAAAAGGAAGAGTATGAGTATTCAACATTTCCGTGTC
GCCCTTATTCCCTTTTTTGCGGCATTTTGCCTTCCTGTTTTTGCTCACCCAGAAACGCTGGTGAAAGTAA
AAGATGCTGAAGATCAGTTGGGTGCACGAGTGGGTTACATCGAACTGGATCTCAACAGCGGTAAGATCCT
TGAGAGTTTTCGCCCCGAAGAACGTTTTCCAATGATGAGCACTTTTAAAGTTCTGCTATGTGGCGCGGTA
TTATCCCGTATTGACGCCGGGCAAGAGCAACTCGGTCGCCGCATACACTATTCTCAGAATGACTTGGTTG
AGTACTCACCAGTCACAGAAAAGCATCTTACGGATGGCATGACAGTAAGAGAATTATGCAGTGCTGCCAT
AACCATGAGTGATAACACTGCGGCCAACTTACTTCTGACAACGATCGGAGGACCGAAGGAGCTAACCGCT
TTTTTGCACAACATGGGGGATCATGTAACTCGCCTTGATCGTTGGGAACCGGAGCTGAATGAAGCCATAC
CAAACGACGAGCGTGACACCACGATGCCTGTAGCAATGGCAACAACGTTGCGCAAACTATTAACTGGCGA
ACTACTTACTCTAGCTTCCCGGCAACAATTAATAGACTGGATGGAGGCGGATAAAGTTGCAGGACCACTT
CTGCGCTCGGCCCTTCCGGCTGGCTGGTTTATTGCTGATAAATCTGGAGCCGGTGAGCGTGGGTCTCGCG
GTATCATTGCAGCACTGGGGCCAGATGGTAAGCCCTCCCGTATCGTAGTTATCTACACGACGGGGAGTCA
GGCAACTATGGATGAACGAAATAGACAGATCGCTGAGATAGGTGCCTCACTGATTAAGCATTGGTAACTG
TCAGACCAAGTTTACTCATATATACTTTAGATTGATTTAAAACTTCATTTTTAATTTAAAAGGATCTAGG
TGAAGATCCTTTTTGATAATCTCATGACCAAAATCCCTTAACGTGAGTTTTCGTTCCACTGAGCGTCAGA
CCCCGTAGAAAAGATCAAAGGATCTTCTTGAGATCCTTTTTTTCTGCGCGTAATCTGCTGCTTGCAAACA
AAAAAACCACCGCTACCAGCGGTGGTTTGTTTGCCGGATCAAGAGCTACCAACTCTTTTTCCGAAGGTAA
CTGGCTTCAGCAGAGCGCAGATACCAAATACTGTTCTTCTAGTGTAGCCGTAGTTAGGCCACCACTTCAA
GAACTCTGTAGCACCGCCTACATACCTCGCTCTGCTAATCCTGTTACCAGTGGCTGCTGCCAGTGGCGAT
AAGTCGTGTCTTACCGGGTTGGACTCAAGACGATAGTTACCGGATAAGGCGCAGCGGTCGGGCTGAACGG
GGGGTTCGTGCACACAGCCCAGCTTGGAGCGAACGACCTACACCGAACTGAGATACCTACAGCGTGAGCT
ATGAGAAAGCGCCACGCTTCCCGAAGGGAGAAAGGCGGACAGGTATCCGGTAAGCGGCAGGGTCGGAACA
GGAGAGCGCACGAGGGAGCTTCCAGGGGGAAACGCCTGGTATCTTTATAGTCCTGTCGGGTTTCGCCACC
TCTGACTTGAGCGTCGATTTTTGTGATGCTCGTCAGGGGGGCGGAGCCTATGGAAAAACGCCAGCAACGC
GGCCTTTTTACGGTTCCTGGCCTTTTGCTGGCCTTTTGCTCACATGTTCTTTCCTGCGTTATCCCCTGAT
TCTGTGGATAACCGTATTACCGCCTTTGAGTGAGCTGATACCGCTCGCCGCAGCCGAACGACCGAGCGCA
GCGAGTCAGTGAGCGAGGAAGCGGAAGAGCGCCCAATACGCAAACCGCCTCTCCCCGCGCGTTGGCCGAT
TCATTAATGCAGCTGGCACGACAGGTTTCCCGACTGGAAAGCGGGCAGTGAGCGCAACGCAATTAATGTG
AGTTAGCTCACTCATTAGGCACCCCAGGCTTTACACTTTATGCTTCCGGCTCGTATGTTGTGTGGAATTG
TGAGCGGATAACAATTTCACACAGGAAACAGCTATGACCATGATTACGCCAAGCGCGCAATTAACCCTCA
CTAAAGGGAACAAAAGCTGGAGCTGCAAGCTTAATGTAGTCTTATGCAATACTCTTGTAGTCTTGCAACA
TGGTAACGATGAGTTAGCAACATGCCTTACAAGGAGAGAAAAAGCACCGTGCATGCCGATTGGTGGAAGT
AAGGTGGTACGATCGTGCCTTATTAGGAAGGCAACAGACGGGTCTGACATGGATTGGACGAACCACTGAA
TTGCCGCATTGCAGAGATATTGTATTTAAGTGCCTAGCTCGATACATAAACGGGTCTCTCTGGTTAGACC
AGATCTGAGCCTGGGAGCTCTCTGGCTAACTAGGGAACCCACTGCTTAAGCCTCAATAAAGCTTGCCTTG
AGTGCTTCAAGTAGTGTGTGCCCGTCTGTTGTGTGACTCTGGTAACTAGAGATCCCTCAGACCCTTTTAG
TCAGTGTGGAAAATCTCTAGCAGTGGCGCCCGAACAGGGACTTGAAAGCGAAAGGGAAACCAGAGGAGCT
CTCTCGACGCAGGACTCGGCTTGCTGAAGCGCGCACGGCAAGAGGCGAGGGGCGGCGACTGGTGAGTACG
CCAAAAATTTTGACTAGCGGAGGCTAGAAGGAGAGAGATGGGTGCGAGAGCGTCAGTATTAAGCGGGGGA
GAATTAGATCGCGATGGGAAAAAATTCGGTTAAGGCCAGGGGGAAAGAAAAAATATAAATTAAAACATAT
AGTATGGGCAAGCAGGGAGCTAGAACGATTCGCAGTTAATCCTGGCCTGTTAGAAACATCAGAAGGCTGT
AGACAAATACTGGGACAGCTACAACCATCCCTTCAGACAGGATCAGAAGAACTTAGATCATTATATAATA
CAGTAGCAACCCTCTATTGTGTGCATCAAAGGATAGAGATAAAAGACACCAAGGAAGCTTTAGACAAGAT
AGAGGAAGAGCAAAACAAAAGTAAGACCACCGCACAGCAAGCGGCCGCTGATCTTCAGACCTGGAGGAGG
AGATATGAGGGACAATTGGAGAAGTGAATTATATAAATATAAAGTAGTAAAAATTGAACCATTAGGAGTA
GCACCCACCAAGGCAAAGAGAAGAGTGGTGCAGAGAGAAAAAAGAGCAGTGGGAATAGGAGCTTTGTTCC
TTGGGTTCTTGGGAGCAGCAGGAAGCACTATGGGCGCAGCGTCAATGACGCTGACGGTACAGGCCAGACA
ATTATTGTCTGGTATAGTGCAGCAGCAGAACAATTTGCTGAGGGCTATTGAGGCGCAACAGCATCTGTTG
CAACTCACAGTCTGGGGCATCAAGCAGCTCCAGGCAAGAATCCTGGCTGTGGAAAGATACCTAAAGGATC
AACAGCTCCTGGGGATTTGGGGTTGCTCTGGAAAACTCATTTGCACCACTGCTGTGCCTTGGAATGC
